>Addgene plasmid #75761 | CALM1 gRNA (BRDN0001145447) | addgene full sequence | sequence record 184516 | Addgene Assembled Sequence
CCCGGGTGCAAAGATGGATAAAGTTTTAAACAGAGAGGAATCTTTGCAGCTAATGGACCTTCTAGGTCTT
GAAAGGAGTGGGAATTGGCTCCGGTGCCCGTCAGTGGGCAGAGCGCACATCGCCCACAGTCCCCGAGAAG
TTGGGGGGAGGGGTCGGCAATTGATCCGGTGCCTAGAGAAGGTGGCGCGGGGTAAACTGGGAAAGTGATG
TCGTGTACTGGCTCCGCCTTTTTCCCGAGGGTGGGGGAGAACCGTATATAAGTGCAGTAGTCGCCGTGAA
CGTTCTTTTTCGCAACGGGTTTGCCGCCAGAACACAGGTAAGTGCCGTGTGTGGTTCCCGCGGGCCTGGC
CTCTTTACGGGTTATGGCCCTTGCGTGCCTTGAATTACTTCCACCTGGCTGCAGTACGTGATTCTTGATC
CCGAGCTTCGGGTTGGAAGTGGGTGGGAGAGTTCGAGGCCTTGCGCTTAAGGAGCCCCTTCGCCTCGTGC
TTGAGTTGAGGCCTGGCCTGGGCGCTGGGGCCGCCGCGTGCGAATCTGGTGGCACCTTCGCGCCTGTCTC
GCTGCTTTCGATAAGTCTCTAGCCATTTAAAATTTTTGATGACCTGCTGCGACGCTTTTTTTCTGGCAAG
ATAGTCTTGTAAATGCGGGCCAAGATCTGCACACTGGTATTTCGGTTTTTGGGGCCGCGGGCGGCGACGG
GGCCCGTGCGTCCCAGCGCACATGTTCGGCGAGGCGGGGCCTGCGAGCGCGGCCACCGAGAATCGGACGG
GGGTAGTCTCAAGCTGGCCGGCCTGCTCTGGTGCCTGGCCTCGCGCCGCCGTGTATCGCCCCGCCCTGGG
CGGCAAGGCTGGCCCGGTCGGCACCAGTTGCGTGAGCGGAAAGATGGCCGCTTCCCGGCCCTGCTGCAGG
GAGCTCAAAATGGAGGACGCGGCGCTCGGGAGAGCGGGCGGGTGAGTCACCCACACAAAGGAAAAGGGCC
TTTCCGTCCTCAGCCGTCGCTTCATGTGACTCCACGGAGTACCGGGCGCCGTCCAGGCACCTCGATTAGT
TCTCGAGCTTTTGGAGTACGTCGTCTTTAGGTTGGGGGGAGGGGTTTTATGCGATGGAGTTTCCCCACAC
TGAGTGGGTGGAGACTGAAGTTAGGCCAGCTTGGCACTTGATGTAATTCTCCTTGGAATTTGCCCTTTTT
GAGTTTGGATCTTGGTTCATTCTCAAGCCTCAGACAGTGGTTCAAAGTTTTTTTCTTCCATTTCAGGTGT
CGTGACGTACGGCCACCATGACCGAGTACAAGCCCACGGTGCGCCTCGCCACCCGCGACGACGTCCCCAG
GGCCGTACGCACCCTCGCCGCCGCGTTCGCCGACTACCCCGCCACGCGCCACACCGTCGATCCGGACCGC
CACATCGAGCGGGTCACCGAGCTGCAAGAACTCTTCCTCACGCGCGTCGGGCTCGACATCGGCAAGGTGT
GGGTCGCGGACGACGGCGCCGCCGTGGCGGTCTGGACCACGCCGGAGAGCGTCGAAGCGGGGGCGGTGTT
CGCCGAGATCGGCCCGCGCATGGCCGAGTTGAGCGGTTCCCGGCTGGCCGCGCAGCAACAGATGGAAGGC
CTCCTGGCGCCGCACCGGCCCAAGGAGCCCGCGTGGTTCCTGGCCACCGTCGGAGTCTCGCCCGACCACC
AGGGCAAGGGTCTGGGCAGCGCCGTCGTGCTCCCCGGAGTGGAGGCGGCCGAGCGCGCCGGGGTGCCCGC
CTTCCTGGAGACCTCCGCGCCCCGCAACCTCCCCTTCTACGAGCGGCTCGGCTTCACCGTCACCGCCGAC
GTCGAGGTGCCCGAAGGACCGCGCACCTGGTGCATGACCCGCAAGCCCGGTGCCTGAACGCGTTAAGTCG
ACAATCAACCTCTGGATTACAAAATTTGTGAAAGATTGACTGGTATTCTTAACTATGTTGCTCCTTTTAC
GCTATGTGGATACGCTGCTTTAATGCCTTTGTATCATGCTATTGCTTCCCGTATGGCTTTCATTTTCTCC
TCCTTGTATAAATCCTGGTTGCTGTCTCTTTATGAGGAGTTGTGGCCCGTTGTCAGGCAACGTGGCGTGG
TGTGCACTGTGTTTGCTGACGCAACCCCCACTGGTTGGGGCATTGCCACCACCTGTCAGCTCCTTTCCGG
GACTTTCGCTTTCCCCCTCCCTATTGCCACGGCGGAACTCATCGCCGCCTGCCTTGCCCGCTGCTGGACA
GGGGCTCGGCTGTTGGGCACTGACAATTCCGTGGTGTTGTCGGGGAAATCATCGTCCTTTCCTTGGCTGC
TCGCCTGTGTTGCCACCTGGATTCTGCGCGGGACGTCCTTCTGCTACGTCCCTTCGGCCCTCAATCCAGC
GGACCTTCCTTCCCGCGGCCTGCTGCCGGCTCTGCGGCCTCTTCCGCGTCTTCGCCTTCGCCCTCAGACG
AGTCGGATCTCCCTTTGGGCCGCCTCCCCGCGTCGACTTTAAGACCAATGACTTACAAGGCAGCTGTAGA
TCTTAGCCACTTTTTAAAAGAAAAGGGGGGACTGGAAGGGCTAATTCACTCCCAACGAAGACAAGATCTG
CTTTTTGCTTGTACTGGGTCTCTCTGGTTAGACCAGATCTGAGCCTGGGAGCTCTCTGGCTAACTAGGGA
ACCCACTGCTTAAGCCTCAATAAAGCTTGCCTTGAGTGCTTCAAGTAGTGTGTGCCCGTCTGTTGTGTGA
CTCTGGTAACTAGAGATCCCTCAGACCCTTTTAGTCAGTGTGGAAAATCTCTAGCAGTACGTATAGTAGT
TCATGTCATCTTATTATTCAGTATTTATAACTTGCAAAGAAATGAATATCAGAGAGTGAGAGGAACTTGT
TTATTGCAGCTTATAATGGTTACAAATAAAGCAATAGCATCACAAATTTCACAAATAAAGCATTTTTTTC
ACTGCATTCTAGTTGTGGTTTGTCCAAACTCATCAATGTATCTTATCATGTCTGGCTCTAGCTATCCCGC
CCCTAACTCCGCCCATCCCGCCCCTAACTCCGCCCAGTTCCGCCCATTCTCCGCCCCATGGCTGACTAAT
TTTTTTTATTTATGCAGAGGCCGAGGCCGCCTCGGCCTCTGAGCTATTCCAGAAGTAGTGAGGAGGCTTT
TTTGGAGGCCTAGGGACGTACCCAATTCGCCCTATAGTGAGTCGTATTACGCGCGCTCACTGGCCGTCGT
TTTACAACGTCGTGACTGGGAAAACCCTGGCGTTACCCAACTTAATCGCCTTGCAGCACATCCCCCTTTC
GCCAGCTGGCGTAATAGCGAAGAGGCCCGCACCGATCGCCCTTCCCAACAGTTGCGCAGCCTGAATGGCG
AATGGG
[124 nt withheld, positions 3367-3490]
C
[91 nt withheld, positions 3492-3582]
A
[49 nt withheld, positions 3584-3632]
CCTTTGACGTTGGAGTCCACGTTCTTT
[37 nt withheld, positions 3660-3696]
ACCCTATCTCGGTCTATTCTTTTGATTTATAAGGGATTTTGCCGATTTCGGCCTATTGGTTAAAAAATGA
GCTGATTTAACAAAAATTTAACGCGAATTTTAACAAAATATTAACGCTTACAATTTAGGTGGCACTTTTC
GGGGAAATGTGCGCGGAACCCCTATTTGTTTATTTTTCTAAATACATTCAAATATGTATCCGCTCATGAG
ACAATAACCCTGATAAATGCTTCAATAATATTGAAAAAGGAAGAGTATGAGTATTCAACATTTCCGTGTC
GCCCTTATTCCCTTTTTTGCGGCATTTTGCCTTCCTGTTTTTGCTCACCCAGAAACGCTGGTGAAAGTAA
AAGATGCTGAAGATCAGTTGGGTGCACGAGTGGGTTACATCGAACTGGATCTCAACAGCGGTAAGATCCT
TGAGAGTTTTCGCCCCGAAGAACGTTTTCCAATGATGAGCACTTTTAAAGTTCTGCTATGTGGCGCGGTA
TTATCCCGTATTGACGCCGGGCAAGAGCAACTCGGTCGCCGCATACACTATTCTCAGAATGACTTGGTTG
AGTACTCACCAGTCACAGAAAAGCATCTTACGGATGGCATGACAGTAAGAGAATTATGCAGTGCTGCCAT
AACCATGAGTGATAACACTGCGGCCAACTTACTTCTGACAACGATCGGAGGACCGAAGGAGCTAACCGCT
TTTTTGCACAACATGGGGGATCATGTAACTCGCCTTGATCGTTGGGAACCGGAGCTGAATGAAGCCATAC
CAAACGACGAGCGTGACACCACGATGCCTGTAGCAATGGCAACAACGTTGCGCAAACTATTAACTGGCGA
ACTACTTACTCTAGCTTCCCGGCAACAATTAATAGACTGGATGGAGGCGGATAAAGTTGCAGGACCACTT
CTGCGCTCGGCCCTTCCGGCTGGCTGGTTTATTGCTGATAAATCTGGAGCCGGTGAGCGTGGGTCTCGCG
GTATCATTGCAGCACTGGGGCCAGATGGTAAGCCCTCCCGTATCGTAGTTATCTACACGACGGGGAGTCA
GGCAACTATGGATGAACGAAATAGACAGATCGCTGAGATAGGTGCCTCACTGATTAAGCATTGGTAACTG
TCAGACCAAGTTTACTCATATATACTTTAGATTGATTTAAAACTTCATTTTTAATTTAAAAGGATCTAGG
TGAAGATCCTTTTTGATAATCTCATGACCAAAATCCCTTAACGTGAGTTTTCGTTCCACTGAGCGTCAGA
CCCCGTAGAAAAGATCAAAGGATCTTCTTGAGATCCTTTTTTTCTGCGCGTAATCTGCTGCTTGCAAACA
AAAAAACCACCGCTACCAGCGGTGGTTTGTTTGCCGGATCAAGAGCTACCAACTCTTTTTCCGAAGGTAA
CTGGCTTCAGCAGAGCGCAGATACCAAATACTGTTCTTCTAGTGTAGCCGTAGTTAGGCCACCACTTCAA
GAACTCTGTAGCACCGCCTACATACCTCGCTCTGCTAATCCTGTTACCAGTGGCTGCTGCCAGTGGCGAT
AAGTCGTGTCTTACCGGGTTGGACTCAAGACGATAGTTACCGGATAAGGCGCAGCGGTCGGGCTGAACGG
GGGGTTCGTGCACACAGCCCAGCTTGGAGCGAACGACCTACACCGAACTGAGATACCTACAGCGTGAGCT
ATGAGAAAGCGCCACGCTTCCCGAAGGGAGAAAGGCGGACAGGTATCCGGTAAGCGGCAGGGTCGGAACA
GGAGAGCGCACGAGGGAGCTTCCAGGGGGAAACGCCTGGTATCTTTATAGTCCTGTCGGGTTTCGCCACC
TCTGACTTGAGCGTCGATTTTTGTGATGCTCGTCAGGGGGGCGGAGCCTATGGAAAAACGCCAGCAACGC
GGCCTTTTTACGGTTCCTGGCCTTTTGCTGGCCTTTTGCTCACATGTTCTTTCCTGCGTTATCCCCTGAT
TCTGTGGATAACCGTATTACCGCCTTTGAGTGAGCTGATACCGCTCGCCGCAGCCGAACGACCGAGCGCA
GCGAGTCAGTGAGCGAGGAAGCGGAAGAGCGCCCAATACGCAAACCGCCTCTCCCCGCGCGTTGGCCGAT
TCATTAATGCAGCTGGCACGACAGGTTTCCCGACTGGAAAGCGGGCAGTGAGCGCAACGCAATTAATGTG
AGTTAGCTCACTCATTAGGCACCCCAGGCTTTACACTTTATGCTTCCGGCTCGTATGTTGTGTGGAATTG
TGAGCGGATAACAATTTCACACAGGAAACAGCTATGACCATGATTACGCCAAGCGCGCAATTAACCCTCA
CTAAAGGGAACAAAAGCTGGAGCTGCAAGCTTAATGTAGTCTTATGCAATACTCTTGTAGTCTTGCAACA
TGGTAACGATGAGTTAGCAACATGCCTTACAAGGAGAGAAAAAGCACCGTGCATGCCGATTGGTGGAAGT
AAGGTGGTACGATCGTGCCTTATTAGGAAGGCAACAGACGGGTCTGACATGGATTGGACGAACCACTGAA
TTGCCGCATTGCAGAGATATTGTATTTAAGTGCCTAGCTCGATACATAAACGGGTCTCTCTGGTTAGACC
AGATCTGAGCCTGGGAGCTCTCTGGCTAACTAGGGAACCCACTGCTTAAGCCTCAATAAAGCTTGCCTTG
AGTGCTTCAAGTAGTGTGTGCCCGTCTGTTGTGTGACTCTGGTAACTAGAGATCCCTCAGACCCTTTTAG
TCAGTGTGGAAAATCTCTAGCAGTGGCGCCCGAACAGGGACTTGAAAGCGAAAGGGAAACCAGAGGAGCT
CTCTCGACGCAGGACTCGGCTTGCTGAAGCGCGCACGGCAAGAGGCGAGGGGCGGCGACTGGTGAGTACG
CCAAAAATTTTGACTAGCGGAGGCTAGAAGGAGAGAGATGGGTGCGAGAGCGTCAGTATTAAGCGGGGGA
GAATTAGATCGCGATGGGAAAAAATTCGGTTAAGGCCAGGGGGAAAGAAAAAATATAAATTAAAACATAT
AGTATGGGCAAGCAGGGAGCTAGAACGATTCGCAGTTAATCCTGGCCTGTTAGAAACATCAGAAGGCTGT
AGACAAATACTGGGACAGCTACAACCATCCCTTCAGACAGGATCAGAAGAACTTAGATCATTATATAATA
CAGTAGCAACCCTCTATTGTGTGCATCAAAGGATAGAGATAAAAGACACCAAGGAAGCTTTAGACAAGAT
AGAGGAAGAGCAAAACAAAAGTAAGACCACCGCACAGCAAGCGGCCGCTGATCTTCAGACCTGGAGGAGG
AGATATGAGGGACAATTGGAGAAGTGAATTATATAAATATAAAGTAGTAAAAATTGAACCATTAGGAGTA
GCACCCACCAAGGCAAAGAGAAGAGTGGTGCAGAGAGAAAAAAGAGCAGTGGGAATAGGAGCTTTGTTCC
TTGGGTTCTTGGGAGCAGCAGGAAGCACTATGGGCGCAGCGTCAATGACGCTGACGGTACAGGCCAGACA
ATTATTGTCTGGTATAGTGCAGCAGCAGAACAATTTGCTGAGGGCTATTGAGGCGCAACAGCATCTGTTG
CAACTCACAGTCTGGGGCATCAAGCAGCTCCAGGCAAGAATCCTGGCTGTGGAAAGATACCTAAAGGATC
AACAGCTCCTGGGGATTTGGGGTTGCTCTGGAAAACTCATTTGCACCACTGCTGTGCCTTGGAATGCTAG
TTGGAGTAATAAATCTCTGGAACAGATTTGGAATCACACGACCTGGATGGAGTGGGACAGAGAAATTAAC
AATTACACAAGCTTAATACACTCCTTAATTGAAGAATCGCAAAACCAGCAAGAAAAGAATGAACAAGAAT
TATTGGAATTAGATAAATGGGCAAGTTTGTGGAATTGGTTTAACATAACAAATTGGCTGTGGTATATAAA
ATTATTCATAATGATAGTAGGAGGCTTGGTAGGTTTAAGAATAGTTTTTGCTGTACTTTCTATAGTGAAT
AGAGTTAGGCAGGGATATTCACCATTATCGTTTCAGACCCACCTCCCAACCCCGAGGGGACCCAGAGAGG
GCCTATTTCCCATGATTCCTTCATATTTGCATATACGATACAAGGCTGTTAGAGAGATAATTAGAATTAA
TTTGACTGTAAACACAAAGATATTAGTACAAAATACGTGACGTAGAAAGTAATAATTTCTTGGGTAGTTT
GCAGTTTTAAAATTATGTTTTAAAATGGACTATCATATGCTTACCGTAACTTGAAAGTATTTCGATTTCT
TGGCTTTATATATCTTGTGGAAAGGACGAAACACCGGGCATTCCGAGTCTTTGACAGTTTTAGAGCTAGA
AATAGCAAGTTAAAATAAGGCTAGTCCGTTATCAACTTGAAAAAGTGGCACCGAGTCGGTGCTTTTTTAA
GCTTGGCGTAACTAGATCTTGAGACAAATGGCAGTATTCATCCACAATTTTAAAAGAAAAGGGGGGATTG
GGGGGTACAGTGCAGGGGAAAGAATAGTAGACATAATAGCAACAGACATACAAACTAAAGAATTACAAAA
ACAAATTACAAAAATTCAAAATTTTCGGGTTTATTACAGGGACAGCAGAGATCCACTTTGGCGCCGGCTC
GAGGGGG
Features (pLannotate 1.2.2; 29 found; start..end, strand, type, name):
     14..80      +  CDS            small t antigen (fragment): SV40 (simian virus 40) small t antigen
    106..317     +  promoter       EF-1α core promoter: core promoter for human elongation factor EF-1α
    318..1256    +  intron         EF-1α intron A: intron upstream of the start codon of human EF-1α
   1278..1877    +  CDS            PuroR (fragment): puromycin N-acetyltransferase; pac from Streptomyces; confers resistance to puromycin
   1893..2481    +  misc_feature   WPRE: woodchuck hepatitis virus posttranscriptional regulatory element
   2532..2551    +  misc_feature   cPPT/CTS (fragment): central polypurine tract and central termination sequence of HIV-1
   2553..2786    +  LTR            3' LTR (ΔU3): self-inactivating 3' long terminal repeat (LTR) from HIV-1
   2864..2985    +  polyA_signal   SV40 poly(A) signal: SV40 polyadenylation signal
   3025..3160    +  rep_origin     SV40 ori: SV40 origin of replication
   3181..3199    -  promoter       T7 promoter: promoter for bacteriophage T7 RNA polymerase
   3207..3362    +  CDS            lacZα (fragment): LacZα fragment of β-galactosidase; lacZ fragment
   3367..3795    +  rep_origin     f1 ori (sequence partly withheld): f1 bacteriophage origin of replication; arrow indicates direction of (+) strand synthesis
   3848..3952    +  promoter       AmpR promoter: bla
   3953..4813    +  CDS            AmpR: β-lactamase; bla; confers resistance to ampicillin, carbenicillin, and related antibiotics
   4984..5572    +  rep_origin     ori: high-copy-number ColE1/pMB1/pBR322/pUC origin of replication
   5755..5847    +  CDS            lacI (fragment): lac repressor; lacI; The lac repressor binds to the lac operator to inhibit transcription in E. coli. This inhibition can be relieved by adding lactose or isopropyl-β-D-thiogalactopyranoside (IPTG).
   5860..5881    +  protein_bind   CAP binding site: CAP binding activates transcription in the presence of cAMP. E. coli catabolite activator protein
   5896..5926    +  promoter       lac promoter: promoter for the E. coli lac operon
   5934..5950    +  protein_bind   lac operator: The lac repressor binds to the lac operator to inhibit transcription in E. coli. This inhibition can be relieved by adding lactose or isopropyl-β-D-thiogalactopyranoside (IPTG). lac repressor encoded by lacI
   5995..6013    +  promoter       T3 promoter: promoter for bacteriophage T3 RNA polymerase
   6041..6267    +  promoter       RSV promoter: Rous sarcoma virus enhancer/promoter
   6268..6448    +  LTR            5' LTR (truncated): truncated 5' long terminal repeat (LTR) from HIV-1
   6495..6620    +  misc_feature   HIV-1 Ψ: packaging signal of human immunodeficiency virus type 1
   6604..6967    +  CDS            HIV-1 gag (fragment): gag protein from human immunodeficiency virus 1; gag
   7113..7346    +  misc_feature   RRE: The Rev response element (RRE) of HIV-1 allows for Rev-dependent mRNA export from the nucleus to the cytoplasm.
   7723..7749    +  CDS            Rev (fragment): human immunodeficiency virus 1 (HIV-1) Rev protein; rev; enhances nuclear export of unspliced and incompletely spliced viral mRNAs
   7753..7993    +  promoter       U6 promoter: RNA polymerase III promoter for human U6 snRNA
   8023..8098    +  misc_RNA       gRNA scaffold: guide RNA scaffold for the Streptococcus pyogenes CRISPR/Cas9 system
   8154..8271    +  misc_feature   cPPT/CTS: central polypurine tract and central termination sequence of HIV-1
