[The description below was written by a language model from this plasmid's Addgene catalogue record and pLannotate feature annotations shown in this document.]
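Description:
CALM1 gRNA (BRDN0001145447) is a third-generation lentiviral CRISPR guide plasmid built on the lentiGuide-Puro backbone and designed to direct Streptococcus pyogenes Cas9 to the human calmodulin 1 gene (CALM1), with the guide designed against the CALM1 reference transcript. It is propagated in E. coli as a high-copy plasmid through a ColE1/pUC-type origin with ampicillin selection (β-lactamase). The backbone also carries an f1 origin, an SV40 origin and poly(A) signal, and remnants of lac and T7/T3 cloning-vector sequence.

The viral cassette begins with an RSV promoter fused to a truncated HIV-1 5' LTR, which makes genomic RNA production in packaging cells independent of Tat. This is followed by the Ψ packaging signal with a partial gag sequence, and the Rev response element for Rev-dependent nuclear export. A cPPT/CTS is also present, and the cassette ends in a self-inactivating ΔU3 3' LTR that disables LTR promoter activity after integration. Within this unit, a human U6 RNA polymerase III promoter drives the CALM1-specific spacer fused to the SpCas9 gRNA scaffold. A separate EF-1α promoter with its first intron drives puromycin N-acetyltransferase for selection of transduced mammalian cells, and a WPRE is included to enhance transcript expression.

The plasmid does not encode Cas9, so it is intended for use with a separate Cas9 lentivector or in cells that already express Cas9, typically for CALM1 knockout. It belongs to a human kinome gRNA collection associated with work on optimised sgRNA design for higher on-target activity and fewer off-target effects.
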