Addgene plasmid #75761: CALM1 gRNA (BRDN0001145447)
Purpose: 3rd generation lentiviral gRNA plasmid targeting human CALM1
Depositing lab: John Doench & David Root. Depositing organization: Broad Institute. Publication: Optimized sgRNA design to maximize activity and minimize off-target effects of CRISPR-Cas9. Doench JG, Fusi N, Sullender M, Hegde M, Vaimberg EW, Donovan KF, Smith I, Tothova Z, Wilen C, Orchard R, Virgin HW, Listgarten J, Root DE. Nat Biotechnol. 2016 Jan 18. doi: 10.1038/nbt.3437. PubMed 26780180.
Backbone
  Vector backbone: lentiGuide-Puro
  Backbone manufacturer: Zhang Lab (Addgene plasmid # 52963)
  Vector type: Mammalian Expression, Lentiviral, CRISPR
  Selectable markers: Puromycin
Growth in bacteria
  Bacterial resistance: Ampicillin, 100 μg/mL
  Growth temperature: 37°C
  Growth strain: DH5alpha
  Copy number: High Copy
Gene/Insert
  Gene/Insert name: CALM1 (alt names: CALM1; NM_006888.4)
  gRNA/shRNA sequence: GGCATTCCGAGTCTTTGACA
  Species: H. sapiens (human)
  Entrez Gene: CALM1 (a.k.a. CALML2, CAM2, CAM3, CAMB, CAMC, CAMI, CAMIII, CPVT4, DD132, LQT14, PHKD, PHKD1, caM)
  Promoter: hU6
  Cloning method: Unknown
  Sequencing primers: 5′ U6-F; 3′ pS2-R
Terms and licenses: Academic/Nonprofit Terms; Industry Terms: Not Available to Industry
Depositor comments: The gRNA was designed to target the following Genbank reference sequence(s): NM_006888.4. Note that this plasmid does NOT contain Cas9. It should be used in conjunction with lentiCas9-Blast (Addgene #52962) or otherwise with cell lines already expressing Cas9. Browse the full kinome gRNA library at http://www.addgene.org/pooled-library/broadgpp-human-kinome/ or visit http://www.broadinstitute.org/rnai/public/ for detailed protocols and information.
How to cite: CALM1 gRNA (BRDN0001145447) was a gift from John Doench & David Root (Addgene plasmid # 75761 ; http://n2t.net/addgene:75761 ; RRID:Addgene_75761)
