>Addgene plasmid #75761 | CALM1 gRNA (BRDN0001145447) | depositor partial sequence | sequence record 143221 | Target Sequence
GGCATTCCGAGTCTTTGACA
