>Addgene plasmid #75761 | CALM1 gRNA (BRDN0001145447) | addgene partial sequence | sequence record 184515 | hU6-F
ATACGTGACGTAGAAAGTAATAATTTCTTGGGTAGTTTGCAGTTTTAAAATTATGTTTTAAAATGGACTA
TCATATGCTTACCGTAACTTGAAAGTATTTCGATTTCTTGGCTTTATATATCTTGTGGAAAGGACGAAAC
ACCGGGCATTCCGAGTCTTTGACAGTTTTAGAGCTAGAAATAGCAAGTTAAAATAAGGCTAGTCCGTTAT
CAACTTGAAAAAGTGGCACCGAGTCGGTGCTTTTTTAAGCTTGGCGTAACTAGATCTTGAGACAAATGGC
AGTATTCATCCACAATTTTAAAAGAAAAGGGGGGATTGGGGGGTACAGTGCAGGGGAAAGAATAGTAGAC
ATAATAGCAACAGACATACAAACTAAAGAATTACAAAAACAAATTACAAAAATTCAAAATTTTCGGGTTT
ATTACAGGGACAGCAGAGATCCACTTTGGCGCCGGCTCGAGGGGGCCCGGGTGCAAAGATGGATAAAGTT
TTAAACAGAGAGGAATCTTTGCAGCTAATGGACCTTCTAGGTCTTGAAAGGAGTGGGAATTGGCTCCGGT
GCCCGTCAGT
